>Addgene plasmid #182660 | pCMV_FLAG-NFL(K211TAG) | addgene full sequence | sequence record 363056 | Addgene NGS Result
CTAGCGCTACCGGACTCAGATCTCGAGCTCAAGCTTCACCATGGACTACAAAGACGATGACGACAAGAGT
TCGTTCGGCTACGATCCGTACTTTTCGACCTCCTACAAGCGGCGCTATGTGGAGACGCCCCGGGTGCACA
TCTCCAGCGTGCGCAGCGGCTACAGCACGGCGCGCTCCGCGTACTCCAGCTACTCCGCGCCGGTCTCCTC
CTCGCTGTCCGTGCGCCGCAGCTACTCGTCCAGCTCTGGCTCTTTGATGCCCAGCCTGGAGAATCTCGAT
CTGAGCCAGGTAGCCGCCATCAGCAACGACCTCAAGTCTATCCGCACACAAGAGAAGGCACAGCTGCAGG
ACCTCAACGATCGCTTCGCCAGCTTCATCGAGCGCGTGCACGAGCTGGAGCAGCAGAACAAGGTCCTGGA
AGCCGAGCTGTTGGTGCTGCGCCAGAAACACTCTGAGCCTTCCCGCTTCCGCGCCCTGTACGAGCAGGAG
ATCCGCGATCTGCGGCTGGCAGCGGAAGACGCCACTAACGAGAAGCAGGCGCTGCAGGGCGAGCGCGAGG
GGCTGGAGGAGACTCTGCGCAACCTGCAGGCTCGCTATGAGGAAGAAGTGCTGAGCCGCGAGGACGCCGA
GGGCCGGCTGATGGAAGCGCGCAAAGGTGCGGATGAGGCCGCGCTCGCCCGCGCCGAGCTGGAGTAGCGC
ATCGACAGCCTGATGGACGAGATAGCTTTCCTGAAGAAGGTGCACGAGGAAGAGATCGCCGAGCTGCAGG
CTCAGATCCAGTATGCTCAGATCTCCGTGGAGATGGACGTGTCCTCCAAGCCCGACCTCTCCGCCGCTCT
CAAGGACATCCGCGCTCAGTACGAGAAGCTGGCCGCCAAGAACATGCAGAACGCCGAAGAGTGGTTCAAG
AGCCGCTTCACCGTGCTAACCGAGAGCGCCGCCAAGAACACCGACGCTGTGCGCGCTGCCAAGGACGAGG
TGTCGGAAAGCCGCCGCCTGCTCAAGGCTAAGACCCTGGAGATCGAAGCCTGCCGGGGTATGAACGAAGC
TCTGGAGAAGCAGCTGCAGGAGCTAGAGGACAAGCAGAATGCAGACATTAGCGCCATGCAGGACACAATC
AACAAACTGGAGAATGAGCTGAGAAGCACGAAGAGCGAGATGGCCAGGTACCTGAAGGAGTACCAGGACC
TCCTCAATGTCAAGATGGCCTTGGACATCGAGATTGCAGCTTACAGAAAACTCTTGGAAGGCGAAGAGAC
CAGGCTCAGTTTCACCAGCGTGGGTAGCATAACCAGCGGCTACTCTCAGAGCTCGCAGGTCTTCGGCCGT
TCTGCTTACAGTGGCTTGCAGAGCAGCTCCTACTTGATGTCTGCTCGCTCTTTCCCAGCCTACTATACCA
GCCACGTCCAGGAAGAGCAGACAGAGGTCGAGGAGACCATTGAGGCTACGAAAGCTGAGGAGGCCAAGGA
TGAGCCCCCCTCTGAAGGAGAAGCAGAAGAGGAGGAGAAGGAGAAAGAGGAGGGAGAGGAAGAGGAAGGC
GCTGAGGAGGAAGAAGCTGCCAAGGATGAGTCTGAAGACACAAAAGAAGAAGAAGAAGGTGGTGAGGGTG
AGGAGGAAGACACCAAAGAATCTGAAGAGGAAGAGAAGAAAGAGGAGAGTGCTGGAGAGGAGCAGGTGGC
TAAGAAGAAAGATTGAGCGGCCGCGACTCTAGATCATAATCAGCCATACCACATTTGTAGAGGTTTTACT
TGCTTTAAAAAACCTCCCACACCTCCCCCTGAACCTGAAACATAAAATGAATGCAATTGTTGTTGTTAAC
TTGTTTATTGCAGCTTATAATGGTTACAAATAAAGCAATAGCATCACAAATTTCACAAATAAAGCATTTT
TTTCACTGCATTCTAGTTGTGGTTTGTCCAAACTCATCAATGTATCTTAAGGCGTAAATTGTAAGCGTTA
ATATTTTGTTAAAATTCGCGTTAAATTTTTGTTAAATCAGCTCATTTTTTAACCAATAGGCCGAAATCGG
CAAAATCCCTTATAAATCAAAAGAATAGACCGAGATAGGGT
[37 nt withheld, positions 2072-2108]
AAAGAACGTGGACTCCAACGTCAAAGG
[49 nt withheld, positions 2136-2184]
T
[91 nt withheld, positions 2186-2276]
G
[124 nt withheld, positions 2278-2401]
CAGGTGGCACTTTTCGGGGAAATGTGCGCGGAACCCCTATTTGTTTATTTTTCTAAATACATTCAAATAT
GTATCCGCTCATGAGACAATAACCCTGATAAATGCTTCAATAATATTGAAAAAGGAAGAGTCCTGAGGCG
GAAAGAACCAGCTGTGGAATGTGTGTCAGTTAGGGTGTGGAAAGTCCCCAGGCTCCCCAGCAGGCAGAAG
TATGCAAAGCATGCATCTCAATTAGTCAGCAACCAGGTGTGGAAAGTCCCCAGGCTCCCCAGCAGGCAGA
AGTATGCAAAGCATGCATCTCAATTAGTCAGCAACCATAGTCCCGCCCCTAACTCCGCCCATCCCGCCCC
TAACTCCGCCCAGTTCCGCCCATTCTCCGCCCCATGGCTGACTAATTTTTTTTATTTATGCAGAGGCCGA
GGCCGCCTCGGCCTCTGAGCTATTCCAGAAGTAGTGAGGAGGCTTTTTTGGAGGCCTAGGCTTTTGCAAA
GATCGATCAAGAGACAGGATGAGGATCGTTTCGCATGATTGAACAAGATGGATTGCACGCAGGTTCTCCG
GCCGCTTGGGTGGAGAGGCTATTCGGCTATGACTGGGCACAACAGACAATCGGCTGCTCTGATGCCGCCG
TGTTCCGGCTGTCAGCGCAGGGGCGCCCGGTTCTTTTTGTCAAGACCGACCTGTCCGGTGCCCTGAATGA
ACTGCAAGACGAGGCAGCGCGGCTATCGTGGCTGGCCACGACGGGCGTTCCTTGCGCAGCTGTGCTCGAC
GTTGTCACTGAAGCGGGAAGGGACTGGCTGCTATTGGGCGAAGTGCCGGGGCAGGATCTCCTGTCATCTC
ACCTTGCTCCTGCCGAGAAAGTATCCATCATGGCTGATGCAATGCGGCGGCTGCATACGCTTGATCCGGC
TACCTGCCCATTCGACCACCAAGCGAAACATCGCATCGAGCGAGCACGTACTCGGATGGAAGCCGGTCTT
GTCGATCAGGATGATCTGGACGAAGAGCATCAGGGGCTCGCGCCAGCCGAACTGTTCGCCAGGCTCAAGG
CGAGCATGCCCGACGGCGAGGATCTCGTCGTGACCCATGGCGATGCCTGCTTGCCGAATATCATGGTGGA
AAATGGCCGCTTTTCTGGATTCATCGACTGTGGCCGGCTGGGTGTGGCGGACCGCTATCAGGACATAGCG
TTGGCTACCCGTGATATTGCTGAAGAGCTTGGCGGCGAATGGGCTGACCGCTTCCTCGTGCTTTACGGTA
TCGCCGCTCCCGATTCGCAGCGCATCGCCTTCTATCGCCTTCTTGACGAGTTCTTCTGAGCGGGACTCTG
GGGTTCGAAATGACCGACCAAGCGACGCCCAACCTGCCATCACGAGATTTCGATTCCACCGCCGCCTTCT
ATGAAAGGTTGGGCTTCGGAATCGTTTTCCGGGACGCCGGCTGGATGATCCTCCAGCGCGGGGATCTCAT
GCTGGAGTTCTTCGCCCACCCTAGGGGGAGGCTAACTGAAACACGGAAGGAGACAATACCGGAAGGAACC
CGCGCTATGACGGCAATAAAAAGACAGAATAAAACGCACGGTGTTGGGTCGTTTGTTCATAAACGCGGGG
TTCGGTCCCAGGGCTGGCACTCTGTCGATACCCCACCGAGACCCCATTGGGGCCAATACGCCCGCGTTTC
TTCCTTTTCCCCACCCCACCCCCCAAGTTCGGGTGAAGGCCCAGGGCTCGCAGCCAACGTCGGGGCGGCA
GGCCCTGCCATAGCCTCAGGTTACTCATATATACTTTAGATTGATTTAAAACTTCATTTTTAATTTAAAA
GGATCTAGGTGAAGATCCTTTTTGATAATCTCATGACCAAAATCCCTTAACGTGAGTTTTCGTTCCACTG
AGCGTCAGACCCCGTAGAAAAGATCAAAGGATCTTCTTGAGATCCTTTTTTTCTGCGCGTAATCTGCTGC
TTGCAAACAAAAAAACCACCGCTACCAGCGGTGGTTTGTTTGCCGGATCAAGAGCTACCAACTCTTTTTC
CGAAGGTAACTGGCTTCAGCAGAGCGCAGATACCAAATACTGTTCTTCTAGTGTAGCCGTAGTTAGGCCA
CCACTTCAAGAACTCTGTAGCACCGCCTACATACCTCGCTCTGCTAATCCTGTTACCAGTGGCTGCTGCC
AGTGGCGATAAGTCGTGTCTTACCGGGTTGGACTCAAGACGATAGTTACCGGATAAGGCGCAGCGGTCGG
GCTGAACGGGGGGTTCGTGCACACAGCCCAGCTTGGAGCGAACGACCTACACCGAACTGAGATACCTACA
GCGTGAGCTATGAGAAAGCGCCACGCTTCCCGAAGGGAGAAAGGCGGACAGGTATCCGGTAAGCGGCAGG
GTCGGAACAGGAGAGCGCACGAGGGAGCTTCCAGGGGGAAACGCCTGGTATCTTTATAGTCCTGTCGGGT
TTCGCCACCTCTGACTTGAGCGTCGATTTTTGTGATGCTCGTCAGGGGGGCGGAGCCTATGGAAAAACGC
CAGCAACGCGGCCTTTTTACGGTTCCTGGCCTTTTGCTGGCCTTTTGCTCACATGTTCTTTCCTGCGTTA
TCCCCTGATTCTGTGGATAACCGTATTACCGCCATGCATTAGTTATTAATAGTAATCAATTACGGGGTCA
TTAGTTCATAGCCCATATATGGAGTTCCGCGTTACATAACTTACGGTAAATGGCCCGCCTGGCTGACCGC
CCAACGACCCCCGCCCATTGACGTCAATAATGACGTATGTTCCCATAGTAACGCCAATAGGGACTTTCCA
TTGACGTCAATGGGTGGAGTATTTACGGTAAACTGCCCACTTGGCAGTACATCAAGTGTATCATATGCCA
AGTACGCCCCCTATTGACGTCAATGACGGTAAATGGCCCGCCTGGCATTATGCCCAGTACATGACCTTAT
GGGACTTTCCTACTTGGCAGTACATCTACGTATTAGTCATCGCTATTACCATGGTGATGCGGTTTTGGCA
GTACATCAATGGGCGTGGATAGCGGTTTGACTCACGGGGATTTCCAAGTCTCCACCCCATTGACGTCAAT
GGGAGTTTGTTTTGGCACCAAAATCAACGGGACTTTCCAAAATGTCGTAACAACTCCGCCCCATTGACGC
AAATGGGCGGTAGGCGTGTACGGTGGGAGGTCTATATAAGCAGAGCTGGTTTAGTGAACCGTCAGATCCG
Features (pLannotate 1.2.2; 15 found; start..end, strand, type, name):
     43..63      +  CDS            3xFLAG (fragment): three tandem FLAG® epitope tags
     68..1693    +  CDS            Nefl: NFL_MOUSE - Also known as Nf68, Nfl. Experimental evidence at protein level: Swiss-Prot protein existence level 1. Neurofilaments usually contain three intermediate filament proteins: NEFL, NEFM, and NEFH which are involved in the maintenance of neuronal caliber. May additionally cooperate with the neuronal intermediate filament proteins PRPH and INA to form neuronal filamentous networks (PubMed:22723690). From Mus musculus (Mouse).
   1712..1795    +  CDS            large T antigen (fragment): large T antigen from SV40 (simian virus 40)
   1818..1939    +  polyA_signal   SV40 poly(A) signal: SV40 polyadenylation signal
   1973..2401    -  rep_origin     f1 ori (sequence partly withheld): f1 bacteriophage origin of replication; arrow indicates direction of (+) strand synthesis
   2428..2532    +  promoter       AmpR promoter: bla
   2534..2891    +  promoter       SV40 promoter: SV40 enhancer and early promoter
   2926..3720    +  CDS            NeoR/KanR: aminoglycoside phosphotransferase from Tn5; aph(3')-II (or nptII); confers resistance to neomycin, kanamycin, and G418 (Geneticin®)
   3741..3893    +  CDS            ble (fragment): BLE_KLEPN - Experimental evidence at protein level: Swiss-Prot protein existence level 1. Binding protein with a strong affinity to the bleomycin family of antibiotics. Binds to CL990; an antimitotic-antibiotic compound. From Klebsiella pneumoniae.
   3952..3999    +  polyA_signal   HSV TK poly(A) signal: herpes simplex virus thymidine kinase polyadenylation signal (Cole and Stacy, 1985)
   4090..4106    -  polyA_signal   bGH poly(A) signal (fragment): bovine growth hormone polyadenylation signal
   4328..4916    +  rep_origin     ori: high-copy-number ColE1/pMB1/pBR322/pUC origin of replication
   5091..5394    +  enhancer       CMV enhancer: human cytomegalovirus immediate early enhancer
   5395..5598    +  promoter       CMV promoter: human cytomegalovirus (CMV) immediate early promoter
   5621..37      +  misc_feature   MCS (fragment) (across the origin): multiple cloning site
