[The description below was written by a language model from this plasmid's Addgene catalogue record and pLannotate feature annotations shown in this document.]
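Description:
pCMV_FLAG-NFL(K211TAG) is a 5.6 kb mammalian expression plasmid on a pCMV backbone that encodes mouse neurofilament light chain (Nefl) carrying an amber stop codon (TAG) in place of the lysine codon at position 211. It is propagated in E. coli as a high-copy plasmid through a ColE1/pUC-type origin and also carries an f1 phage origin. A single Tn5 aminoglycoside phosphotransferase gene (NeoR/KanR) provides both selections. A bacterial bla-type promoter drives it for kanamycin resistance in bacteria, and the SV40 enhancer/early promoter drives it for G418 selection in mammalian cells, with an HSV TK polyadenylation signal downstream. Short annotated fragments of ble, SV40 large T antigen and a bGH poly(A) signal appear to be backbone remnants rather than functional units.

The expression cassette consists of the human CMV immediate-early enhancer and promoter, a remnant of the multiple cloning site, and an N-terminal FLAG epitope followed by the Nefl coding sequence and an SV40 poly(A) signal. The annotation software labels the epitope as a 3xFLAG fragment, but the catalogue entry describes a single FLAG tag. Because of the in-frame TAG codon, translation would ordinarily stop at residue 211. Full-length protein is expected only when the amber codon is suppressed, typically by an orthogonal tRNA/aminoacyl-tRNA synthetase pair that inserts a noncanonical amino acid; those components are not on this plasmid. The associated publication concerns minimal genetically encoded tags for fluorescent labelling of proteins in living neurons. This fits use of the construct for site-specific labelling of neurofilament light chain at position 211, with the FLAG tag allowing independent detection of the N-terminus.
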