Addgene plasmid #182660: pCMV_FLAG-NFL(K211TAG)
Purpose: Expresses mouse neurofilament light chain with a TAG codon at the position K211 and an N-terminal FLAG tag (DYKDDDDK) in mammalian cells.
Depositing lab: Ivana Nikić-Spiegel. Depositing organization: Universitaetsklinikum Tuebingen. Publication: Minimal genetically encoded tags for fluorescent protein labeling in living neurons. Arsic A, Hagemann C, Stajkovic N, Schubert T, Nikic-Spiegel I. Nat Commun. 2022 Jan 14;13(1):314. doi: 10.1038/s41467-022-27956-y. PubMed 35031604.
Backbone
  Vector backbone: pCMV
  Vector type: Mammalian Expression
  Selectable markers: Neomycin (select with G418)
Growth in bacteria
  Bacterial resistance: Kanamycin, 50 μg/mL
  Growth temperature: 37°C
  Growth strain: DH5alpha
  Copy number: High Copy
Gene/Insert
  Gene/Insert name: mouse neurofilament light chain with a K211TAG mutation (alt name: NFL(K211TAG))
  Species: M. musculus (mouse)
  Mutation: K211TAG
  Entrez Gene: Nefl (a.k.a. CMT2E, NF-L, NF68, Nfl)
  Promoter: CMV
  Tag / fusion protein: FLAG tag (DYKDDDDK) (N terminal on insert)
  Cloning method: Unknown
  Sequencing primers: 5′ CMVfw; 3′ NA
Terms and licenses: Academic/Nonprofit Terms; Industry Terms: Not Available to Industry
How to cite: pCMV_FLAG-NFL(K211TAG) was a gift from Ivana Nikić-Spiegel (Addgene plasmid # 182660 ; http://n2t.net/addgene:182660 ; RRID:Addgene_182660)
